>Addgene plasmid #132765 | pUCIDT-Dog1 | addgene full sequence | sequence record 260698 | Addgene NGS Result
TCGCGCGTTTCGGTGATGACGGTGAAAACCTCTGACACATGCAGCTCCCGGAGACGGTCACAGCTTGTCT
GTAAGCGGATGCCGGGAGCAGACAAGCCCGTCAGGGCGCGTCAGCGGGTGTTGGCGGGTGTCGGGGCTGG
CTTAACTATGCGGCATCAGAGCAGATTGTACTGAGAGTGCACCAAATGCGGTGTGAAATACCGCACAGAT
GCGTAAGGAGAAAATACCGCATCAGGCGCCATTCGCCATTCAGGCTGCGCAACTGTTGGGAAGGGCGATC
GGTGCGGGCCTCATCGCTATTACGCCAGCTGGCGAAAGGGGGATGTGCTGCAAGGCGATTAAGTTGGGTA
ACGCCAGGGTTTTCCCAGTCACGACGTTGTAAAACGACGGCCAGTGCAACGCGATGACGATGGATAGCGA
TTCATCGATGAGCTGACCCGATCGCCGCCGCCGGAGGGTTGCGTTTGAGACGGGCGACAGATGAATTCGT
CGTCGTCCCCTCAAACTATCATATCACGCTACATCGAGCATACTCGACGAGTGTGCTCGCAAACGGGACG
TGCAAGGTCCAACGTATAAGGTTCCCTATACCACAGAACACGGACGGGTATGCTACACCGGGATTTCTAA
CGCCCGTTCGGCCGCACATCTGGGACTTAATTGTGCTAGCAACTTAGCTGTTCATGTGCCTAGTGACGAT
ATGTCACGTTGTCCCGTTGGGATCGCTGACACTATAGACTGCTGCGCTGAAAAGGTGGCATCAATCTGCA
GATCAGTTCTGGACCAGCGAGCTGTGCTGCGACTCGTGGCGTAATCATGGTCATAGCTGTTTCCTGTGTG
AAATTGTTATCCGCTCACAATTCCACACAACATACGAGCCGGAAGCATAAAGTGTAAAGCCTGGGGTGCC
TAATGAGTGAGCTAACTCACATTAATTGCGTTGCGCTCACTGCCCGCTTTCCAGTCGGGAAACCTGTCGT
GCCAGCTGCATTAATGAATCGGCCAACGCGCGGGGAGAGGCGGTTTGCGTATTGGGCGCTCTTCCGCTTC
CTCGCTCACTGACTCGCTGCGCTCGGTCGTTCGGCTGCGGCGAGCGGTATCAGCTCACTCAAAGGCGGTA
ATACGGTTATCCACAGAATCAGGGGATAACGCAGGAAAGAACATGTGAGCAAAAGGCCAGCAAAAGGCCA
GGAACCGTAAAAAGGCCGCGTTGCTGGCGTTTTTCCATAGGCTCCGCCCCCCTGACGAGCATCACAAAAA
TCGACGCTCAAGTCAGAGGTGGCGAAACCCGACAGGACTATAAAGATACCAGGCGTTTCCCCCTGGAAGC
TCCCTCGTGCGCTCTCCTGTTCCGACCCTGTCGCTTACCGGATACCTGTCCGCCTTTCTCCCTTCGGGAA
GCGTGGCGCTTTCTCATAGCTCACGCTGTAGGTATCTCAGTTCGGTGTAGGTCGTTCGCTCCAAGCTGGG
CTGTGTGCACGAACCCCCCGTTCAGCCCGACCGCTGCGCCTTATCCGGTAACTATCGTCTTGAGTCCAAC
CCGGTAAGACACGACTTATCGCCACTGGCAGCAGCCACTGGTAACAGGATTAGCAGAGCGAGGTATGTAG
GCGGTGCTACAGAGTTCTTGAAGTGGTGGCCTAACTACGGCTACACTAGAAGAACAGTATTTGGTATCTG
CGCTCTGCTGAAGCCAGTTACCTTCGGAAAAAGAGTTGGTAGCTCTTGATCCGGCAAACAAACCACCGCT
GGTAGCGGTGGTTTTTTTGTTTGCAAGCAGCAGATTACGCGCAGAAAAAAAGGATCTCAAGAAGATCCTT
TGATCTTTTCTACGGGGTCTGACGCTCAGTGGAACGAAAACTCACGTTAAGGGATTTTGGTCATGAGATT
ATCAAAAAGGATCTTCACCTAGATCCTTTTAAATTAAAAATGAAGTTTTAAATCAATCTAAAGTATATAT
GAGTAAACTTGGTCTGACAGTTACCAATGCTTAATCAGTGAGGCACCTATCTCAGCGATCTGTCTATTTC
GTTCATCCATAGTTGCCTGACTCCCCGTCGTGTAGATAACTACGATACGGGAGGGCTTACCATCTGGCCC
CAGTGCTGCAATGATACCGCGAGACCCACGCTCACCGGCTCCAGATTTATCAGCAATAAACCAGCCAGCC
GGAAGGGCCGAGCGCAGAAGTGGTCCTGCAACTTTATCCGCCTCCATCCAGTCTATTAATTGTTGCCGGG
AAGCTAGAGTAAGTAGTTCGCCAGTTAATAGTTTGCGCAACGTTGTTGCCATTGCTACAGGCATCGTGGT
GTCACGCTCGTCGTTTGGTATGGCTTCATTCAGCTCCGGTTCCCAACGATCAAGGCGAGTTACATGATCC
CCCATGTTGTGCAAAAAAGCGGTTAGCTCCTTCGGTCCTCCGATCGTTGTCAGAAGTAAGTTGGCCGCAG
TGTTATCACTCATGGTTATGGCAGCACTGCATAATTCTCTTACTGTCATGCCATCCGTAAGATGCTTTTC
TGTGACTGGTGAGTACTCAACCAAGTCATTCTGAGAATAGTGTATGCGGCGACCGAGTTGCTCTTGCCCG
GCGTCAATACGGGATAATACCGCGCCACATAGCAGAACTTTAAAAGTGCTCATCATTGGAAAACGTTCTT
CGGGGCGAAAACTCTCAAGGATCTTACCGCTGTTGAGATCCAGTTCGATGTAACCCACTCGTGCACCCAA
CTGATCTTCAGCATCTTTTACTTTCACCAGCGTTTCTGGGTGAGCAAAAACAGGAAGGCAAAATGCCGCA
AAAAAGGGAATAAGGGCGACACGGAAATGTTGAATACTCATACTCTACCTTTTTCAATATTATTGAAGCA
TTTATCAGGGTTATTGTCTCATGAGCGGATACATATTTGAATGTATTTAGAAAAATAAACAAATAGGGGT
TCCGCGCACATTTCCCCGAAAAGTGCCACCTGACGTCTAAGAAACCATTATTATCATGACATTAACCTAT
AAAAATAGGCGTATCACGAGGCCCTTTCGTC
Features (pLannotate 1.2.2; 10 found; start..end, strand, type, name):
    137..236     +  misc_feature   bom (fragment): basis of mobility region from pBR322
    242..396     -  CDS            lacZα (fragment): LacZα fragment of β-galactosidase; lacZ fragment
    844..860     -  protein_bind   lac operator: The lac repressor binds to the lac operator to inhibit transcription in E. coli. This inhibition can be relieved by adding lactose or isopropyl-β-D-thiogalactopyranoside (IPTG). lac repressor encoded by lacI
    868..898     -  promoter       lac promoter: promoter for the E. coli lac operon
    913..934     -  protein_bind   CAP binding site: CAP binding activates transcription in the presence of cAMP. E. coli catabolite activator protein
    947..1039    -  CDS            lacI (fragment): lac repressor; lacI; The lac repressor binds to the lac operator to inhibit transcription in E. coli. This inhibition can be relieved by adding lactose or isopropyl-β-D-thiogalactopyranoside (IPTG).
   1222..1810    -  rep_origin     ori: high-copy-number ColE1/pMB1/pBR322/pUC origin of replication
   1981..2841    -  CDS            AmpR: β-lactamase; bla; confers resistance to ampicillin, carbenicillin, and related antibiotics
   2842..2946    -  promoter       AmpR promoter: bla
   3041..35      +  CDS            rop (fragment) (across the origin): Rop protein, which maintains plasmids at low copy number; rop
