[The description below was written by a language model from this plasmid's Addgene catalogue record and pLannotate feature annotations shown in this document.]
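Description:
pUCIDT-Dog1 is a small (about 3.0 kb) high-copy bacterial cloning plasmid built on the commercial pUCIDT-Amp backbone, a pUC-type vector commonly used to deliver synthesized DNA fragments. It replicates in E. coli from a ColE1/pMB1-family pUC origin and is selected with ampicillin through the β-lactamase (AmpR) gene driven by its native bla promoter. The annotated features are otherwise remnants typical of pUC/pBR322 lineage: a lac promoter with its CAP binding site and lac operator, a fragment of lacZα, and short non-functional fragments of lacI, rop and the bom mobility region. The record gives no vector type beyond "unspecified", and nothing indicates expression in any host other than bacteria used for propagation.

The payload is Dog1, a 280 bp fully synthetic insert that does not encode a protein or regulatory element. It is instead digital information written in DNA, described as an iconic (pictorial) representation of a domestic dog. The feature table does not annotate the insert itself. The unannotated stretch between the lacZα fragment and the lac operator is a plausible location, consistent with insertion into the pUC cloning region, but the record does not state this, and the cloning method is listed as unknown. Flanking sequencing primers are recorded, which would allow the data-bearing segment to be amplified or read out.

The plasmid comes from work on archival DNA data storage with random access and Boolean search of stored files. It serves as a stable, renewable stock of one image file that can be propagated in bacteria and retrieved by sequencing.
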