Addgene plasmid #132765: pUCIDT-Dog1
Purpose: Encodes an iconic representation of a domestic dog
Depositing lab: Mark Bathe. Depositing organization: Massachusetts Institute of Technology. Publication: Random access DNA memory using Boolean search in an archival file storage system. Banal JL, Shepherd TR, Berleant J, Huang H, Reyes M, Ackerman CM, Blainey PC, Bathe M. Nat Mater. 2021 Sep;20(9):1272-1280. doi: 10.1038/s41563-021-01021-3. Epub 2021 Jun 10. PubMed 34112975.
Backbone
  Vector backbone: pUCIDT-Amp
  Backbone manufacturer: IDT
  Backbone size w/o insert (bp): 2761
  Total vector size (bp): 3041
  Vector type: Unspecified
Growth in bacteria
  Bacterial resistance: Ampicillin, 100 μg/mL
  Growth temperature: 37°C
  Growth strain: DH5alpha
  Copy number: High Copy
Gene/Insert
  Gene/Insert name: Dog1
  Species: Synthetic
  Insert size (bp): 280
  Cloning method: Unknown
  Sequencing primers: 5′ gaattcgtcgtcgtcccctcaaact; 3′ ctgcagattgatgccaccttttcagc
Terms and licenses: Academic/Nonprofit Terms; Industry Terms: Not Available to Industry
How to cite: pUCIDT-Dog1 was a gift from Mark Bathe (Addgene plasmid # 132765 ; http://n2t.net/addgene:132765 ; RRID:Addgene_132765)
